Addgene plasmid #121388: pGAD-Atg17(L105D)
Purpose: For Yeast-two-hybrid analysis
Depositing lab: Daniel Klionsky. Depositing organization: University of Michigan. Publication: The Atg17-Atg31-Atg29 Complex Coordinates with Atg11 to Recruit the Vam7 SNARE and Mediate Autophagosome-Vacuole Fusion. Liu X, Mao K, Yu AYH, Omairi-Nasser A, Austin J 2nd, Glick BS, Yip CK, Klionsky DJ. Curr Biol. 2016 Jan 25;26(2):150-160. doi: 10.1016/j.cub.2015.11.054. Epub 2016 Jan 7. PubMed 26774783.
Backbone
  Vector backbone: pGAD-c1
  Vector type: Yeast Expression
  Selectable markers: LEU2
Growth in bacteria
  Bacterial resistance: Ampicillin, 100 μg/mL
  Growth temperature: 37°C
  Growth strain: DH5alpha
  Copy number: Unknown
Gene/Insert
  Gene/Insert name: ATG17
  Species: S. cerevisiae (budding yeast)
  Mutation: Leucine 105 to Aspartic acid
  Promoter: ADH1 promoter
  Cloning method: Restriction Enzyme; 5′ cloning site Cla1 (unknown if destroyed); 3′ cloning site Sal1 (unknown if destroyed)
  Sequencing primers: 5′ atcacggctagtaaaattgatg
Terms and licenses: Academic/Nonprofit Terms; Industry Terms: Not Available to Industry
How to cite: pGAD-Atg17(L105D) was a gift from Daniel Klionsky (Addgene plasmid # 121388 ; http://n2t.net/addgene:121388 ; RRID:Addgene_121388)
