[The description below was written by a language model from this plasmid's Addgene catalogue record and pLannotate feature annotations shown in this document.]
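Description:
pGAD-Atg17(L105D) is a yeast two-hybrid "prey" plasmid built on the pGAD-c1 backbone, a yeast–E. coli shuttle vector of about 7.9 kb. In bacteria it replicates from a high-copy ColE1/pUC-type origin and is selected with ampicillin through the β-lactamase gene. In Saccharomyces cerevisiae it is maintained episomally by the 2μ origin and selected by complementation of leucine auxotrophy with the LEU2 marker, which is expressed from its own promoter. Short remnants of lac regulatory elements, lacI, rop and the pBR322 bom region are also annotated; these are backbone leftovers with no role in the assay.

The expression cassette is driven by the yeast ADH1 promoter and ends with the ADH1 terminator, which is preceded by a small fragment of ADH1 coding sequence. It encodes, in order, an SV40 large T antigen nuclear localization signal, the GAL4 transcriptional activation domain, and the S. cerevisiae ATG17 open reading frame, cloned between ClaI and SalI sites. The layout is consistent with a single nuclear-targeted fusion with the activation domain at the N-terminus of Atg17. Atg17 is an autophagy scaffold protein that works with Atg13, Atg29 and Atg31 to organize the pre-autophagosomal structure and to regulate Atg1 kinase. This version carries a leucine-to-aspartate substitution at residue 105.

When the plasmid is co-expressed with a GAL4 DNA-binding-domain "bait" fusion in a suitable reporter strain, interaction between the partners reconstitutes a transcriptional activator and switches on reporter genes. The record gives the purpose only as yeast two-hybrid analysis. The point mutant would typically be compared with wild-type Atg17 to test whether this residue is needed for binding to a given partner, although the record does not state which interaction it is meant to affect.
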