Features (pLannotate 1.2.2; 18 found; start..end, strand, type, name):
      3..399     +  promoter       ADH1 promoter: S. cerevisiae ADH1; promoter for alcohol dehydrogenase 1
    445..464     +  CDS            SV40 NLS (fragment): nuclear localization signal of SV40 (simian virus 40) large T antigen
    481..822     +  CDS            GAL4 activation domain: activation domain of the GAL4 transcriptional activator; Saccharomyces cerevisiae GAL4 (truncated)
    850..2097    +  CDS            ATG17: ATG17_YEAST - Also known as APG17. Experimental evidence at protein level: Swiss-Prot protein existence level 1. Autophagy-specific protein that functions with ATG13, ATG29, and CIS1/ATG31 in response to autophagy-inducing signals as a scaffold to recruit other ATG proteins to organize pre-autophagosomal structure (PAS) formation. Modulates the timing and magnitude of the autophagy response, such as the size of the sequestering vesicles, through interacting with and regulating ATG1 kinase activity. Plays particularly a role in pexophagy and nucleophagy. With ATG13, is required for ATG1 activat
   2366..2500    +  CDS            ADH1 (fragment): ADH1_YEAST - Also known as ADC1. Experimental evidence at protein level: Swiss-Prot protein existence level 1. This isozyme preferentially catalyzes the conversion of primary unbranched alcohols to their corresponding aldehydes. Also shows activity toward secondary alcohols. From Saccharomyces cerevisiae (strain ATCC 204508 / S288c) (Baker's yeast).
   2504..2691    +  terminator     ADH1 terminator: S. cerevisiae ADH1; transcription terminator for the S. cerevisiae alcohol dehydrogenase 1 (ADH1) gene
   2812..3906    -  CDS            LEU2: 3-isopropylmalate dehydrogenase, required for leucine biosynthesis; S. cerevisiae LEU2; yeast auxotrophic marker
   3907..4312    -  promoter       LEU2 promoter: S. cerevisiae LEU2
   4378..4394    -  protein_bind   lac operator: The lac repressor binds to the lac operator to inhibit transcription in E. coli. This inhibition can be relieved by adding lactose or isopropyl-β-D-thiogalactopyranoside (IPTG). lac repressor encoded by lacI
   4402..4432    -  promoter       lac promoter: promoter for the E. coli lac operon
   4447..4468    -  protein_bind   CAP binding site: CAP binding activates transcription in the presence of cAMP. E. coli catabolite activator protein
   4481..4573    -  CDS            lacI (fragment): lac repressor; lacI; The lac repressor binds to the lac operator to inhibit transcription in E. coli. This inhibition can be relieved by adding lactose or isopropyl-β-D-thiogalactopyranoside (IPTG).
   4756..5344    -  rep_origin     ori: high-copy-number ColE1/pMB1/pBR322/pUC origin of replication
   5515..6375    -  CDS            AmpR: β-lactamase; bla; confers resistance to ampicillin, carbenicillin, and related antibiotics
   6376..6480    -  promoter       AmpR promoter: bla
   6575..6610    +  CDS            rop (fragment): Rop protein, which maintains plasmids at low copy number; rop
   6712..6761    +  misc_feature   bom (fragment): basis of mobility region from pBR322
   6762..7926    +  rep_origin     2μ ori: yeast 2μ plasmid origin of replication
>Addgene plasmid #121388 | pGAD-Atg17(L105D) | addgene full sequence | sequence record 237708 | Addgene NGS Result
TGCAACTTCTTTTCTTTTTTTTTCTTTTCTCTCTCCCCCGTTGTTGTCTCACCATATCCGCAATGACAAA
AAAATGATGGAAGACACTAAAGGAAAAAATTAACGACAAAGACAGCACCAACAGATGTCGTTGTTCCAGA
GCTGATGAGGGGTATCTCGAAGCACACGAAACTTTTTCCTTCCTTCATTCACGCACACTACTCTCTAATG
AGCAACGGTATACGGCCTTCCTTCCAGTTACTTGAATTTGAAATAAAAAAAAGTTTGCTGTCTTGCTATC
AAGTATAAATAGACCTGCAATTATTAATCTTTTGTTTCCTCGTCATTGTTCTCGTTCCCTTTCTTCCTTG
TTTCTTTTTCTGCACAATATTTCAAGCTATACCAAGCATACAATCAACTCCAAGCTTTGCAAAGATGGAT
AAAGCGGAATTAATTCCCGAGCCTCCAAAAAAGAAGAGAAAGGTCGAATTGGGTACCGCCGCCAATTTTA
ATCAAAGTGGGAATATTGCTGATAGCTCATTGTCCTTCACTTTCACTAACAGTAGCAACGGTCCGAACCT
CATAACAACTCAAACAAATTCTCAAGCGCTTTCACAACCAATTGCCTCCTCTAACGTTCATGATAACTTC
ATGAATAATGAAATCACGGCTAGTAAAATTGATGATGGTAATAATTCAAAACCACTGTCACCTGGTTGGA
CGGACCAAACTGCGTATAACGCGTTTGGAATCACTACAGGGATGTTTAATACCACTACAATGGATGATGT
ATATAACTATCTATTCGATGATGAAGATACCCCACCAAACCCAAAAAAAGAGATCGAATTCCCCGGGGGA
TCCATCGATAACGAAGCAGATGTTACAAAATTTGTTAATAATGCCAGGAAAACGCTGACCGATGCTCAAC
TTTTATGTTCAAGTGCTAATTTAAGGATTGTAGATATTAAGAAAAAATTGTCATCTTGGCAGTTGAGTAT
TTCAAAACTCAATTTTCTAATAGTTGGCTTGAGACAGCAAGGAAAGTTTCTTTACACTATTTTAAAGGAA
GGCATTGGGACAAAGCTAATCCAGAAACAATGGAATCAAGCTGTCTTAGTGGTCTTAGTTGATGAGATGA
AGTACTGGCAATATGAAATCACTTCTAAAGTACAAAGGGACGATGGTATAGTAAATGAATTGAGCATATC
AGAAAAAGATGATACCGATCCCTCTAAACTAGGAGATTACATCTCGAGAGACAACGTTAACTTATTGAAT
GACAAACTGAAAGAAGTGCCAGTAATTGAGCGTCAAATTGAAAACATTAAGCTTCAATACGAAAATATGG
TCAGAAAAGTTAACAAAGAACTGATTGATACCAAGTTGACGGACGTAACTCAAAAATTCCAAAGTAAATT
TGGTATAGATAACCTGATGGAAACAAATGTTGCAGAGCAGTTTAGCAGGGAACTAACGGACCTTGAAAAA
GATTTAGCAGAGATAATGAATTCATTGACACAGCACTTTGATAAGACATTGCTGTTACAAGATAAAAAAA
TTGATAACGATGAACGTGAGGAGCTGTTTAAGGTGGTACAAGGCGACGACAAAGAACTATACAACATTTT
CAAAACTCTGCATGAGGTAATTGATGACGTGGACAAAACAATTCTTAACTTGGGTCAATTTTTGCAGGCA
AAAATAAAGGAAAAGACAGAACTACACAGCGAAGTTTCTGAAATAATAAACGATTTCAATAGAAATTTGG
AATATCTATTAATCTTTAAAGATATTTCCAATCTGATTGATAGCTTCAAAAATTCCTGTACACAAGATAT
TCAAACAACTAAGGAACTTTGTGAATTTTATGATAATTTTGAAGAAAGCTACGGTAACTTAGTTCTAGAA
GCAAAGAGGAGAAAGGATGTGGCAAACAGAATGAAAACTATATTGAAAGATTGTGAAAAGCAGTTGCAGA
ATTTAGATGCTCAGGACCAGGAAGAACGTCAGAATTTTATAGCGGAAAATGGAACTTATCTTCCTGAGAC
AATCTGGCCCGGTAAAATTGACGATTTTTCTTCCCTGTACACTTTAAATTACAACGTGAAGAATCCTTAG
AAAAAAGGAAAAAAAGGCTGCAGAGATCTATGAATCGTAGATACTGAAAAACCCCGCAAGTTCACTTCAA
CTGTGCATCGTGCACCATCTCAATTTCTTTCATTTATACATCGTTTTGCCTTCTTTTATGTAACTATACT
CCTCTAAGTTTCAATCTTGGCCATGTAACCTCTGATCTATAGAATTTTTTAAATGACTAGAATTAATGCC
CATCTTTTTTTTGGACCTAAATTCTTCATGAAAATATATTACGAGGGCTTATTCAGAAGCTTTGGACTTC
TTCGCCAGAGGTTTGGTCAAGTCTCCAATCAAGGTTGTCGGCTTGTCTACCTTGCCAGAAATTTACGAAA
AGATGGAAAAGGGTCAAATCGTTGGTAGATACGTTGTTGACACTTCTAAATAAGCGAATTTCTTATGATT
TATGATTTTTATTATTAAATAAGTTATAAAAAAAATAAGTGTATACAAATTTTAAAGTGACTCTTAGGTT
TTAAAACGAAAATTCTTATTCTTGAGTAACTCTTTCCTGTAGGTCAGGTTGCTTTCTCAGGTATAGCATG
AGGTCGCTCTTATTGACCACACCTCTACCGGCATGCCGGTCGAAATTCCCCTACCCTATGAACATATTCC
ATTTTGTAATTTCGTGTCGTTTCTATTATGAATTTCATTTATAAAGTTTATGTACAAATATCATAAAAAA
AGAGAATCTTTTTAAGCAAGGATTTTCTTAACCTCTTCGGCGACAGCATCACCGACTTCGGTGGTACTGT
TGGAACCACCTAAATCACCAGTTCTGATACCTGCATCCAAAACCTTTTTAACTGCATCTTCAATGGCCTT
ACCTTCTTCAGGCAAGTTCAATGACAATTTCAACATCATTGCAGCAGACAAGATAGTGGCGATAGGGTTG
ACCTTATTCTTTGGCAAATCTGGAGCAGAACCGTGGCATGGTTCGTACAAACCAAATGCGGTGTTCTTGT
CTGGCAAAGAGGCCAAGGACGCAGATGGCAACAAACCCAAGGAACCTGGGATAACGGAGGCTTCATCGGA
GACGATATCACCAAACATGTTGCTGGTGATTATAATACCATTTAGGTGGGTTGGGTTCCTAACTAGGATC
ATGGCGGCAGAATCAATCAATTGATGTTGAACCTTCAATGTAGGAAATTCGTTCTTGATGGTTTCCTCCA
CAGTTTTTCTCCATAATCTTGAAGAGGCCAAAACATTAGCTTTATCCAAGGACCAAATAGGCAATGGTGG
CTCATGTTGTAGGGCCATGAAAGCGGCCATTCTTGTGATTCTTTGCACTTCTGGAACGGTGTATTGTTCA
CTATCCCAAGCGACACCATCACCATCGTCTTCCTTTCTCTTACCAAAGTAAATACCTCCCACTAATTCTC
TGACAACAACGAAGTCAGTACCTTTAGCAAATTGTGGCTTGATTGGAGATAAGTCTAAAAGAGAGTCGGA
TGCAAAGTTACATGGTCTTAAGTTGGCGTACAATTGAAGTTCTTTACGGATTTTTAGTAAACCTTGTTCA
GGTCTAACACTACCTGTACCCCATTTAGGACCACCCACAGCACCTAACAAAACGGCATCAGCCTTCTTGG
AGGCTTCCAGCGCCTCATCTGGAAGTGGGACACCTGTAGCTTCGATAGCAGCACCACCAATTAAATGATT
TTCGAAATCGAACTTGACATTGGAACGAACATCAGAAATAGCTTTAAGAACCTTAATGGCTTCGGCTGTG
ATTTCTTGACCAACGTGGTCACCTGGCAAAACGACGATCTTCTTAGGGGCAGACATTAGAATGGTATATC
CTTGAAATATATATATATATTGCTGAAATGTAAAAGGTAAGAAAAGTTAGAAAGTAAGACGATTGCTAAC
CACCTATTGGAAAAAACAATAGGTCCTTAAATAATATTGTCAACTTCAAGTATTGTGATGCAAGCATTTA
GTCATGAACGCTTCTCTATTCTATATGAAAAGCCGGTTCCGGCGCTCTCACCTTTCCTTTTTCTCCCAAT
TTTTCAGTTGAAAAAGGTATATGCGTCAGGCGACCTCTGAAATTAACAAAAAATTTCCAGTCATCGAATT
TGATTCTGTGCGATAGCGCCCCTGTGTGTTCTCGTTATGTTGAGGAAAAAAATAATGGTTGCTAAGAGAT
TCGAACTCTTGCATCTTACGATACCTGAGTATTCCCACAGTTGGGGGATCTCGACTCTAGCTAGAGGATC
AATTCGTAATCATGTCATAGCTGTTTCCTGTGTGAAATTGTTATCCGCTCACAATTCCACACAACATACG
AGCCGGAAGCATAAAGTGTAAAGCCTGGGGTGCCTAATGAGTGAGCTAACTCACATTAATTGCGTTGCGC
TCACTGCCCGCTTTCCAGTCGGGAAACCTGTCGTGCCAGCTGCATTAATGAATCGGCCAACGCGCGGGGA
GAGGCGGTTTGCGTATTGGGCGCTCTTCCGCTTCCTCGCTCACTGACTCGCTGCGCTCGGTCGTTCGGCT
GCGGCGAGCGGTATCAGCTCACTCAAAGGCGGTAATACGGTTATCCACAGAATCAGGGGATAACGCAGGA
AAGAACATGTGAGCAAAAGGCCAGCAAAAGGCCAGGAACCGTAAAAAGGCCGCGTTGCTGGCGTTTTTCC
ATAGGCTCCGCCCCCCTGACGAGCATCACAAAAATCGACGCTCAAGTCAGAGGTGGCGAAACCCGACAGG
ACTATAAAGATACCAGGCGTTTCCCCCTGGAAGCTCCCTCGTGCGCTCTCCTGTTCCGACCCTGCCGCTT
ACCGGATACCTGTCCGCCTTTCTCCCTTCGGGAAGCGTGGCGCTTTCTCATAGCTCACGCTGTAGGTATC
TCAGTTCGGTGTAGGTCGTTCGCTCCAAGCTGGGCTGTGTGCACGAACCCCCCGTTCAGCCCGACCGCTG
CGCCTTATCCGGTAACTATCGTCTTGAGTCCAACCCGGTAAGACACGACTTATCGCCACTGGCAGCAGCC
ACTGGTAACAGGATTAGCAGAGCGAGGTATGTAGGCGGTGCTACAGAGTTCTTGAAGTGGTGGCCTAACT
ACGGCTACACTAGAAGAACAGTATTTGGTATCTGCGCTCTGCTGAAGCCAGTTACCTTCGGAAAAAGAGT
TGGTAGCTCTTGATCCGGCAAACAAACCACCGCTGGTAGCGGTGGTTTTTTTGTTTGCAAGCAGCAGATT
ACGCGCAGAAAAAAAGGATCTCAAGAAGATCCTTTGATCTTTTCTACGGGGTCTGACGCTCAGTGGAACG
AAAACTCACGTTAAGGGATTTTGGTCATGAGATTATCAAAAAGGATCTTCACCTAGATCCTTTTAAATTA
AAAATGAAGTTTTAAATCAATCTAAAGTATATATGAGTAAACTTGGTCTGACAGTTACCAATGCTTAATC
AGTGAGGCACCTATCTCAGCGATCTGTCTATTTCGTTCATCCATAGTTGCCTGACTCCCCGTCGTGTAGA
TAACTACGATACGGGAGGGCTTACCATCTGGCCCCAGTGCTGCAATGATACCGCGAGACCCACGCTCACC
GGCTCCAGATTTATCAGCAATAAACCAGCCAGCCGGAAGGGCCGAGCGCAGAAGTGGTCCTGCAACTTTA
TCCGCCTCCATCCAGTCTATTAATTGTTGCCGGGAAGCTAGAGTAAGTAGTTCGCCAGTTAATAGTTTGC
GCAACGTTGTTGCCATTGCTACAGGCATCGTGGTGTCACGCTCGTCGTTTGGTATGGCTTCATTCAGCTC
CGGTTCCCAACGATCAAGGCGAGTTACATGATCCCCCATGTTGTGCAAAAAAGCGGTTAGCTCCTTCGGT
CCTCCGATCGTTGTCAGAAGTAAGTTGGCCGCAGTGTTATCACTCATGGTTATGGCAGCACTGCATAATT
CTCTTACTGTCATGCCATCCGTAAGATGCTTTTCTGTGACTGGTGAGTACTCAACCAAGTCATTCTGAGA
ATAGTGTATGCGGCGACCGAGTTGCTCTTGCCCGGCGTCAATACGGGATAATACCGCGCCACATAGCAGA
ACTTTAAAAGTGCTCATCATTGGAAAACGTTCTTCGGGGCGAAAACTCTCAAGGATCTTACCGCTGTTGA
GATCCAGTTCGATGTAACCCACTCGTGCACCCAACTGATCTTCAGCATCTTTTACTTTCACCAGCGTTTC
TGGGTGAGCAAAAACAGGAAGGCAAAATGCCGCAAAAAAGGGAATAAGGGCGACACGGAAATGTTGAATA
CTCATACTCTTCCTTTTTCAATATTATTGAAGCATTTATCAGGGTTATTGTCTCATGAGCGGATACATAT
TTGAATGTATTTAGAAAAATAAACAAATAGGGGTTCCGCGCACATTTCCCCGAAAAGTGCCACCTGACGT
CTAAGAAACCATTATTATCATGACATTAACCTATAAAAATAGGCGTATCACGAGGCCCTTTCGTCTCGCG
CGTTTCGGTGATGACGGTGAAAACCTCTGACACATGCAGCTCCCGGAGACGGTCACAGCTTGTCTGTAAG
CGGATGCCGGGAGCAGACAAGCCCGTCAGGGCGCGTCAGCGGGTGTTGGCGGGTGTCGGGGCTGGCTTAA
CTATGCGGCATCAGAGCAGATTGTACTGAGAGTGCACCATAACGCATTTAAGCATAAACACGCACTATGC
CGTTCTTCTCATGTATATATATATACAGGCAACACGCAGATATAGGTGCGACGTGAACAGTGAGCTGTAT
GTGCGCAGCTCGCGTTGCATTTTCGGAAGCGCTCGTTTTCGGAAACGCTTTGAAGTTCCTATTCCGAAGT
TCCTATTCTCTAGCTAGAAAGTATAGGAACTTCAGAGCGCTTTTGAAAACCAAAAGCGCTCTGAAGACGC
ACTTTCAAAAAACCAAAAACGCACCGGACTGTAACGAGCTACTAAAATATTGCGAATACCGCTTCCACAA
ACATTGCTCAAAAGTATCTCTTTGCTATATATCTCTGTGCTATATCCCTATATAACCTACCCATCCACCT
TTCGCTCCTTGAACTTGCATCTAAACTCGACCTCTACATTTTTTATGTTTATCTCTAGTATTACTCTTTA
GACAAAAAAATTGTAGTAAGAACTATTCATAGAGTGAATCGAAAACAATACGAAAATGTAAACATTTCCT
ATACGTAGTATATAGAGACAAAATAGAAGAAACCGTTCATAATTTTCTGACCAATGAAGAATCATCAACG
CTATCACTTTCTGTTCACAAAGTATGCGCAATCCACATCGGTATAGAATATAATCGGGGATGCCTTTATC
TTGAAAAAATGCACCCGCAGCTTCGCTAGTAATCAGTAAACGCGGGAAGTGGAGTCAGGCTTTTTTTATG
GAAGAGAAAATAGACACCAAAGTAGCCTTCTTCTAACCTTAACGGACCTACAGTGCAAAAAGTTATCAAG
AGACTGCATTATAGAGCGCACAAAGGAGAAAAAAAGTAATCTAAGATGCTTTGTTAGAAAAATAGCGCTC
TCGGGATGCATTTTTGTAGAACAAAAAAGAAGTATAGATTCTTTGTTGGTAAAATAGCGCTCTCGCGTTG
CATTTCTGTTCTGTAAAAATGCAGCTCAGATTCTTTGTTTGAAAAATTAGCGCTCTCGCGTTGCATTTTT
GTTTTACAAAAATGAAGCACAGATTCTTCGTTGGTAAAATAGCGCTTTCGCGTTGCATTTCTGTTCTGTA
AAAATGCAGCTCAGATTCTTTGTTTGAAAAATTAGCGCTCTCGCGTTGCATTTTTGTTCTACAAAATGAA
GCACAGATGCTTCGTTGCTTGCA
